>Addgene plasmid #146208 | pAc5.1B-lambdaN-HA-DmTral-FDA_E | depositor full sequence | sequence record 288653 | Full Sequence
CTTCAAGGAATTAATTCTATATTCTAAAAACACAAATGATACTTCTAAAAAAAATCATGAATGGCATCAA
CTCTGAATCAAATCTTTGCAGATGCACCTACTTCTCATTTCCACTGTCACATCATTTTTCCAGATCTCGC
TGCCTGTTATGTGGCCCACAAACCAAGACACGTTTTATGGCCATTAAAGCTGGCTGATCGTCGCCAAACA
CCAAATACATATCAATATGTACATTCGAGAAAGAAGCGATCAAAGAAGCGTCTTCGGGCGAGTAGGAGAA
TGCGGAGGAGAAGGAGAACGAGCTGATCTAGTATCTCTCCACAATCCAATGCCAACTGACCAACTGGCCA
TATTCGGAGCAATTTGAAGCCAATTTCCATCGCCTGGCGATCGCTCCATTCTTGGCTATATGTTTTTCAC
CGTTCCCGGGGCCATTTTCAAAGACTCGTCGGTAAGATAAGATTGTGTCACTCGCTGTCTCTCTTCATTT
GTCGAAGAATGCTGAGGAATTTCGCGATGACGTCGGCGAGTATTTTGAAGAATGAGAATAATTTGTATTT
ATACGAAAATCAGTTAGTGGAATTTTCTACAAAAACATGTTATCTATAGATAATTTTGTTGCAAAATATG
TTGACTATGACAAAGATTGTATGTATATACCTTTAATGTATTCTCATTTTCTTATGTATTTATAATGGCA
ATGATGATACTGATGATATTTTAAGATGATGCCAGACCACAGGCTGATTTCTGCGTCTTTTGCCGAACGC
AGTGCATGTGCGGTTGTTGTTTTTTGGAATAGTTTCAATTTTCGGACTGTCCGCTTTGATTTCAGTTTCT
TGGCTTATTCAAAAAGCAAAGTAAAGCCAAAAAAGCGAGATGGCAATACCAAATGCGGCAAAACGGTAGT
GGAAGGAAAGGGGTGCGGGGCAGCGGAAGGAAGGGTGGGGCGGGGCGTGGCGGGGTCTGTGGCTGGGCGC
GACGTCACCGACGTTGGAGCCACTCCTTTGACCATGTGTGCGTGTGTGTATTATTCGTGTCTCGCCACTC
GCCGGTTGTTTTTTTCTTTTTATCTCGCTCTCTCTAGCGCCATCTCGTACGCATGCTCAACGCACCGCAT
GTTGCCGTGTCCTTTATGCGTCATTTTGGCTCGAAATAGGCAATTATTTAAACAAAGATTAGTCAACGAA
AACGCTAAAATAAATAAGTCTACAATATGGTTACTTATTGCCATGTGTGTGCAGCCAACGATAGCAACAA
AAGCAACAACACAGTGGCTTTCCCTCTTTCACTTTTTGTTTGCAAGCGCGTGCGAGCAAGACGGCACGAC
CGGCAAACGCAATTACGCTGACAAAGAGCAGACGAAGTTTTGGCCGAAAAACATCAAGGCGCCTGATACG
AATGCATTTGCAATAACAATTGCGATATTTAATATTGTTTATGAAGCTGTTTGACTTCAAAACACACAAA
AAAAAAAATAAAACAAATTATTTGAAAGAGAATTAGGAATCGGACAGCTTATCGTTACGGGCTAACAGCA
CACCGAGACGAAATAGCTTACCTGACGTCACAGCCTCTGGAAGAACTGCCGCCAAGCAGAGAGAGAGAGA
AAAAGAGGGAGAGCAGCTTAGACCGCATGTGCTTGTGTGTGAGGCGTCTCTCTCTTCGTCTCCTGTTTGC
GCAAACGCATAGACTGCACTGAGAAAATCGATTACCTATTTTTTATGAATGAATATTTGCACTATTACTA
TTCAAAACTATTAAGATAGCAATCACATTCAATAGCCAAATACTATACCACCTGAGCGATGCAACGAAAT
GATCAATTTGAGCAAAAATGCTGCATATTTAGGACGGCATCATTATAGAAATGCTTCTTGCTGTGTACTT
TTCTCTCGTCTGGCAGCTGTTTCGCCGTTATTGTTAAAACCGGCTTAAGTTAGGTGTGTTTTCTACGACT
AGTGATGCCCCTACTAGAAGATGTGTGTTGCACAAATGTCCCTGAATAACCAATTTGAAGTGCAGATAGC
AGTAAACGTAAGCTAATATGAATATTATTTAACTGTAATGTTTTAATATCGCTGGACATTACTAATAAAC
CCACTATAAACACATGTACATATGTATGTTTTGGCATACAATGAGTAGTTGGGGAAAAAATGTGTAAAAG
CACCGTGACCATCACAGCATAAAGATAACCAGCTGAAGTATCGAATATGAGTAACCCCCAAATTGAATCA
CATGCCGCAACTGATAGGACCCATGGAAGTACACTCTTCATGGCGATATACAAGACACACACAAGCACGA
ACACCCAGTTGCGGAGGAAATTCTCCGTAAATGAAAACCCAATCGGCGAACAATTCATACCCATATATGG
TAAAAGTTTTGAACGCGACTTGAGAGCGGAGAGCATTGCGGCTGATAAGGTTTTAGCGCTAAGCGGGCTT
TATAAAACGGGCTGCGGGACCAGTTTTCATATCACTACCGTTTGAGTTCTTGTGCTGTGTGGATACTCCT
CCCGACACAAAGCCGCTCCATCAGCCAGCAGTCGTCTAATCCAGAGACCCCGGATCGGGGTACCAACATG
GACGCACAAACACGACGACGTGAGCGTCGCGCTGAGAAACAAGCTCAATGGAAAGCTGCAAACGGTGGAT
CTCCTCCACATATGGCTTACCCATACGATGTTCCAGATTACGCTCCTCCAAGCTTGATGAGCGGGGGATT
ACCGGAGTTGGGCTCCAAAATCAGCCTCATTTCCAAGGCGGACATTCGATACGAGGGCCGCCTGTACACG
GTGGATCCGCAGGAGTGCACCATTGCGCTCTCGAGTGTGCGATCCTTCGGTACAGAAGATCGGGACACCC
AGTTCCAGATAGCGCCGCAATCGCAGATCTACGACTACATCCTCTTCCGTGGCTCGGACATCAAGGACAT
TCGCGTTGTCAACAACCACACGCTGCCGCACCACAATGACCCGGCGATCATGCAGGCGCAGCTCCAGAAC
GGACCGCCCCAGATGCCGCAGCACTTCCCCATGCCCAGCGGGATGAGCGGTCCGCCGCAGCAGCAACAGG
TGCCGTCGCAGCAACCGCCCCAGATGCCAAGCGGTGGAGGCAGTGGTGGTGCTGGTGGAGCAGGAGCTCC
TGGCGGCGGCGGACCCGGCTACGGCAATGGCAATCCGTTCGGCAACCTCGGCGGTCCCAATCTGGCCAAC
ATGGTGGGCAATGCGGGCGGATCGCTTGCACCCGGTTCCGGTGCTCCGGGCAGCGGACCCTTCATGCACA
TCGGTGGCAATCAGCAGCAACCGAAGCCCCAGCAGCAGAAACAGCCAAACATGCTGGCCGGTGCCTCGCG
ATCGACGACGCCCATTAGCCTGATTGTGAGTCCCACGGCGGAGCTGACTCAGCAGCAGCAGCTGCACCAG
CAACAGAACGCTGGCCAGGGTGGCAACGGACGCGATGCAGGACATAAGCGCCAGAACCACCAGCAGCAAC
AGAATCAGCAGCATCAGCAACGTGGCGGACCCAGCCACAACAATATGCAGCATCAGCAGCAACGAGGCGG
CGGCAGTGGAACGGACTTCTATAACCAGCAGCGGGATCGTCGGGACTCCGGACGTCAAATGGACAACAAC
TATAGCAACAACTACAACAACAATAATAATAATCAGCGCAATCGCGGCGGCGGCAACGGAATGCAACAGC
AGCAGCGAGGAGGAAACGGCGGCAGCGGCGGCGGCGGTGGAAACGGAGGTGGAAACAACCCGGCCTGGAA
CATGCATCGCGGCAACCAGAACTCGAACAACATGATGAACATGCGCAACCGCGGCATGGGATCCCGCGGC
CCCATGCGACCCAATCAGGGCTATCGTCCGCAGTCGGCCAATAATCAGAACAAGCCGCGGAACAAGATCA
AGTTCGAGGGCGACTTCGATGCGGAGCAGGCAAACAACAAGTTCGAGGAACTGCGCTCCCAACTGGCCAA
GCTCAAGGTGGCCGAGGATGGTGCACCCAAGCCAGCCACCAATGCAACGGCCGCCACTGCAACTGCAACC
AATGAGCAGGTGGGTGAGAAGGTTGAAGGCGTTCACACACTGAATGGCGAGACCGACAAGAAGGATGATT
CTGGCAACGAGACCGGCGCTGGGGAGCACGAGCCTGAGGGGGATGATGTTGCTGTGTGCTACGACAAGAC
CAAATCGTTCTTCGACAACATCTCGTGCGAGGCTGCCCAGGATCGCAGCAGGAACAAGAAGAACGATTGG
CGCCAGGAGCGCAAGTTGAACACGGAGACCTTCGGAGTGTCCTCCACACGACGTGGCAGTTACCGCGGAC
GCAACCAATACTACAACAATAATGGCAACGGCGGCATTAACTCGGGATATGGAGGAGCGCCAGGCTACAA
CAGGAACAATTATCGCATGGGTGGCGGCGGCGGAAACTTCCGAAACAGGAGCAACAATCGCAACAACGGC
GGCGGTCGTGGCGGAAACGGAATGCCAAACATCACCAATGGCAACACGGTTGCTGCGCTGAAGGCGGCCA
ACAATGCTGCTGGCCACGGATCCAATGCCACGGACTCCAGTGCACCAAATGCCACAACCGCGACGACAAA
GTCGACGTCCCTCTTGCCAGAGCAGACGCAACAGGTGGCGGCAGTTTCACAATAGGCGGCCGCTCGAGTC
TAGAGGGCCCGCGGTTCGAAGGTAAGCCTATCCCTAACCCTCTCCTCGGTCTCGATTCTACGCGTACCGG
TCATCATCACCATCACCATTGAGTTTAAACCCGCTGATCAGCCTCGACTGTGCCTTCTAAGGCCTGAGCT
CGCTGATCAGCCTCGATCGAGGATCCAGACATGATAAGATACATTGATGAGTTTGGACAAACCACAACTA
GAATGCAGTGAAAAAAATGCTTTATTTGTGAAATTTGTGATGCTATTGCTTTATTTGTAACCATTATAAG
CTGCAATAAACAAGTTAACAACAACAATTGCATTCATTTTATGTTTCAGGTTCAGGGGGAGGTGTGGGAG
GTTTTTTAAAGCAAGTAAAACCTCTACAAATGTGGTATGGCTGATTATGATCAGTCGACCGATGCCCTTG
AGAGCCTTCAACCCAGTCAGCTCCTTCCGGTGGGCGCGGGGCATGACTATCGTCGCCGCACTTATGACTG
TCTTCTTTATCATGCAACTCGTAGGACAGGTGCCGGCAGCGCTCTGGGTCATTTTCGGCGAGGACCGCTT
TCGCTGGAGCGCGACGATGATCGGCCTGTCGCTTGCGGTATTCGGAATCTTGCACGCCCTCGCTCAAGCC
TTCGTCACTGGTCCCGCCACCAAACGTTTCGGCGAGAAGCAGGCCATTATCGCCGGCATGGCGGCCGACG
CGCTGGGCTACGTCTTGCTGGCGTTCGCGACGCGAGGCTGGATGGCCTTCCCCATTATGATTCTTCTCGC
TTCCGGCGGCATCGGGATGCCCGCGTTGCAGGCCATGCTGTCCAGGCAGGTAGATGACGACCATCAGGGA
CAGCTTCAAGGATCGCTCGCGGCTCTTACCAGCCAGCAAAAGGCCAGGAACCGTAAAAAGGCCGCGTTGC
TGGCGTTTTTCCATAGGCTCCGCCCCCCTGACGAGCATCACAAAAATCGACGCTCAAGTCAGAGGTGGCG
AAACCCGACAGGACTATAAAGATACCAGGCGTTTCCCCCTGGAAGCTCCCTCGTGCGCTCTCCTGTTCCG
ACCCTGCCGCTTACCGGATACCTGTCCGCCTTTCTCCCTTCGGGAAGCGTGGCGCTTTCTCAATGCTCAC
GCTGTAGGTATCTCAGTTCGGTGTAGGTCGTTCGCTCCAAGCTGGGCTGTGTGCACGAACCCCCCGTTCA
GCCCGACCGCTGCGCCTTATCCGGTAACTATCGTCTTGAGTCCAACCCGGTAAGACACGACTTATCGCCA
CTGGCAGCAGCCACTGGTAACAGGATTAGCAGAGCGAGGTATGTAGGCGGTGCTACAGAGTTCTTGAAGT
GGTGGCCTAACTACGGCTACACTAGAAGGACAGTATTTGGTATCTGCGCTCTGCTGAAGCCAGTTACCTT
CGGAAAAAGAGTTGGTAGCTCTTGATCCGGCAAACAAACCACCGCTGGTAGCGGTGGTTTTTTTGTTTGC
AAGCAGCAGATTACGCGCAGAAAAAAAGGATCTCAAGAAGATCCTTTGATCTTTTCTACGGGGTCTGACG
CTCAGTGGAACGAAAACTCACGTTAAGGGATTTTGGTCATGAGATTATCAAAAAGGATCTTCACCTAGAT
CCTTTTAAATTAAAAATGAAGTTTTAAATCAATCTAAAGTATATATGAGTAAACTTGGTCTGACAGTTAC
CAATGCTTAATCAGTGAGGCACCTATCTCAGCGATCTGTCTATTTCGTTCATCCATAGTTGCCTGACTCC
CCGTCGTGTAGATAACTACGATACGGGAGGGCTTACCATCTGGCCCCAGTGCTGCAATGATACCGCGAGA
CCCACGCTCACCGGCTCCAGATTTATCAGCAATAAACCAGCCAGCCGGAAGGGCCGAGCGCAGAAGTGGT
CCTGCAACTTTATCCGCCTCCATCCAGTCTATTAATTGTTGCCGGGAAGCTAGAGTAAGTAGTTCGCCAG
TTAATAGTTTGCGCAACGTTGTTGCCATTGCTGCAGGCATCGTGGTGTCACGCTCGTCGTTTGGTATGGC
TTCATTCAGCTCCGGTTCCCAACGATCAAGGCGAGTTACATGATCCCCCATGTTGTGCAAAAAAGCGGTT
AGCTCCTTCGGTCCTCCGATCGTTGTCAGAAGTAAGTTGGCCGCAGTGTTATCACTCATGGTTATGGCAG
CACTGCATAATTCTCTTACTGTCATGCCATCCGTAAGATGCTTTTCTGTGACTGGTGAGTACTCAACCAA
GTCATTCTGAGAATAGTGTATGCGGCGACCGAGTTGCTCTTGCCCGGCGTCAACACGGGATAATACCGCG
CCACATAGCAGAACTTTAAAAGTGCTCATCATTGGAAAACGTTCTTCGGGGCGAAAACTCTCAAGGATCT
TACCGCTGTTGAGATCCAGTTCGATGTAACCCACTCGTGCACCCAACTGATCTTCAGCATCTTTTACTTT
CACCAGCGTTTCTGGGTGAGCAAAAACAGGAAGGCAAAATGCCGCAAAAAAGGGAATAAGGGCGACACGG
AAATGTTGAATACTCATACTCTTCCTTTTTCAATATTATTGAAGCATTTATCAGGGTTATTGTCTCATGA
GCGGATACATATTTGAATGTATTTAGAAAAATAAACAAATAGGGGTTCCGCGCACATTTCCCCGAAAAGT
GCCACCTGACGTCTAAGAAACCATTATTATCATGACATTAACCTATAAAAATAGGCGTATCACGAGGCCC
TTTCGT
Features (pLannotate 1.2.2; 12 found; start..end, strand, type, name):
     56..2568    +  promoter       Ac5 promoter: Drosophila melanogaster actin 5C promoter
   2588..2653    +  CDS            N (fragment): REGN_LAMBD - Experimental evidence at protein level: Swiss-Prot protein existence level 1. Plays a role as a transcriptional antitermination factor that allows the virus to initiate its lytic phase. Activates expression of the delayed viral early genes by modifying host RNA polymerase (RNAP) into a form that is resistant to termination signals. This antitermination function requires the host NusA protein which serves to stabilize the interaction between antitermination protein N and host RNA polymerase. From Escherichia phage lambda (Bacteriophage lambda).
   2678..2704    +  CDS            3xHA (fragment): three tandem HA epitope tags
   2717..3004    +  CDS            Lsm14a (fragment): LS14A_MOUSE - Also known as Fam61a, Rap55a. Experimental evidence at protein level: Swiss-Prot protein existence level 1. Essential for formation of P-bodies, cytoplasmic structures that provide storage sites for translationally inactive mRNAs and protect them from degradation. Acts as a repressor of mRNA translation. May play a role in mitotic spindle assembly. From Mus musculus (Mouse).
   3917..4336    +  CDS            Lsm14a (fragment): LS14A_MOUSE - Also known as Fam61a, Rap55a. Experimental evidence at protein level: Swiss-Prot protein existence level 1. Essential for formation of P-bodies, cytoplasmic structures that provide storage sites for translationally inactive mRNAs and protect them from degradation. Acts as a repressor of mRNA translation. May play a role in mitotic spindle assembly. From Mus musculus (Mouse).
   4711..4752    +  CDS            V5 tag: epitope tag from simian virus 5
   4852..4986    -  polyA_signal   SV40 poly(A) signal: SV40 polyadenylation signal
   5009..5093    -  CDS            large T antigen (fragment): large T antigen from SV40 (simian virus 40)
   5094..5564    +  CDS            TcR (fragment): tetracycline efflux protein; tet; confers resistance to tetracycline
   5608..6196    -  rep_origin     ori: high-copy-number ColE1/pMB1/pBR322/pUC origin of replication
   6367..7227    -  CDS            AmpR: β-lactamase; bla; confers resistance to ampicillin, carbenicillin, and related antibiotics
   7228..7332    -  promoter       AmpR promoter: bla
