[The description below was written by a language model from this plasmid's Addgene catalogue record and pLannotate feature annotations shown in this document.]
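Description:
pAc5.1B-lambdaN-HA-DmTral-FDA_E is a 7,426-nt plasmid for expression in insect cells. The catalogue lists the backbone as unknown, although the name points to a pAc5.1B-type vector. It is propagated in E. coli through a ColE1/pUC-type origin and selected with ampicillin via the β-lactamase gene and its bla promoter. The annotation calls the origin high-copy, whereas the catalogue lists the plasmid as low copy. A fragment of a tetracycline resistance gene and a fragment of SV40 large T antigen are also annotated; these appear to be backbone remnants rather than functional elements. No selectable marker for insect cells is annotated.

Expression is driven by the Drosophila melanogaster actin 5C promoter, which gives strong constitutive transcription in fly cell lines. Downstream lies a short fragment of the bacteriophage lambda N protein, followed by an HA epitope (annotated as a fragment of 3xHA) and then the insert, Drosophila Trailer Hitch (Tral). The tool labels two stretches of the insert as fragments of mouse Lsm14a, reflecting homology to that P-body component rather than a mouse sequence. The insert carries three silent changes and four amino-acid substitutions (Q279H, E485G, K512R, A605V) relative to the reference sequence. The record does not define the "FDA" designation. A V5 tag and an SV40 polyadenylation signal follow the insert, but the record does not show whether the V5 tag is in frame.

The lambda N peptide binds boxB RNA hairpins, so such fusions are generally used to tether a protein to a boxB-containing reporter mRNA, with HA allowing detection or immunoprecipitation. The associated study concerns the mutually exclusive binding of EDC3 and Tral to the DEAD-box protein Me31B.
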