Addgene plasmid #146208: pAc5.1B-lambdaN-HA-DmTral-FDA_E
Purpose: Insect Expression of DmTral-FDA
Depositing lab: Elisa Izaurralde. Depositing organization: Max Planck Institute for Developmental Biology. Publication: Structural basis for the mutually exclusive anchoring of P body components EDC3 and Tral to the DEAD box protein DDX6/Me31B. Tritschler F, Braun JE, Eulalio A, Truffault V, Izaurralde E, Weichenrieder O. Mol Cell. 2009 Mar 13. 33(5):661-8. 10.1016/j.molcel.2009.02.014 PubMed 19285948.
Backbone
  Vector backbone: Unknown
  Vector type: Insect Expression
Growth in bacteria
  Bacterial resistance: Ampicillin, 100 μg/mL
  Growth temperature: 37°C
  Growth strain: DH5alpha
  Copy number: Low Copy
Gene/Insert
  Gene/Insert name: DmTral-FDA (alt names: Trailer Hitch; Dm LSm52)
  Species: D. melanogaster (fly)
  Mutation: three silent mutations A198C, A387G, A1437G and 4 mutations Q279H, E485G, K512R and A605V compared to the sequence given by: NCBI: NM_140328.4 or UniProt Q9VTZ0.
  Entrez Gene: tral (a.k.a. Dmel_CG10686, BEST:GH08269, CG10686, DmLSm15, Dmel\CG10686, LSm15, Lsm15, Scd6p, TRAL, Tral, anon-EST:Posey139, anon-WO0172774.89, anon-WO02059370.24, p67, p70)
  Cloning method: Unknown
Terms and licenses: Academic/Nonprofit Terms; Industry Terms: Not Available to Industry
Depositor comments: Plasmids from this collection were made available to the research community and donated after the lab closed. Please note that the sequence provided by the depositing laboratory may be theoretical/predicted or based on Sanger sequencing results. There may be discrepancies between sequencing results obtained by Addgene and the depositor sequence. If an Addgene verified sequence is not available, please contact before placing your order to request that our lab fully sequence the plasmid.
How to cite: pAc5.1B-lambdaN-HA-DmTral-FDA_E was a gift from Elisa Izaurralde (Addgene plasmid # 146208 ; http://n2t.net/addgene:146208 ; RRID:Addgene_146208)
